>Addgene plasmid #72793 | pMK277 (mClover-NeoR) | depositor full sequence | sequence record 133560 | pMK277 (mClover-NeoR) sequence 5924 bps
CTG
[124 nt withheld, positions 4-127]
C
[91 nt withheld, positions 129-219]
A
[49 nt withheld, positions 221-269]
CCTTTGACGTTGGAGTCCACGTTCTTT
[37 nt withheld, positions 297-333]
ACCCTATCTCGGTCTATTCTTTTGATTTATAAGGGATTTTGCCGATTTCGGCCTATTGGTTAAAAAATGA
GCTGATTTAACAAAAATTTAACGCGAATTTTAACAAAATATTAACGCTTACAATTTCCATTCGCCATTCA
GGCTGCGCAACTGTTGGGAAGGGCGATCGGTGCGGGCCTCTTCGCTATTACGCCAGCTGGCGAAAGGGGG
ATGTGCTGCAAGGCGATTAAGTTGGGTAACGCCAGGGTTTTCCCAGTCACGACGTTGTAAAACGACGGCC
AGTGAGCGCGCGTAATACGACTCACTATAGGGCGAATTGGAGCTCGGATCCGGTGCAGGCGCCGCTAGCA
TGGTGAGCAAGGGCGAGGAGCTGTTCACCGGGGTGGTGCCCATCCTGGTCGAGCTGGACGGCGACGTAAA
CGGCCACAAGTTCAGCGTCCGCGGCGAGGGCGAGGGCGATGCCACCAACGGCAAGCTGACCCTGAAGTTC
ATCTGCACCACCGGCAAGCTGCCCGTGCCCTGGCCCACCCTCGTGACCACCTTCGGCTACGGCGTGGCCT
GCTTCAGCCGCTACCCCGACCACATGAAGCAGCACGACTTCTTCAAGTCCGCCATGCCCGAAGGCTACGT
CCAGGAGCGCACCATCTCTTTCAAGGACGACGGTACCTACAAGACCCGCGCCGAGGTGAAGTTCGAGGGC
GACACCCTGGTGAACCGCATCGAGCTGAAGGGCATCGACTTCAAGGAGGACGGCAACATCCTGGGGCACA
AGCTGGAGTACAACTTCAACAGCCACAACGTCTATATCACGGCCGACAAGCAGAAGAACGGCATCAAGGC
TAACTTCAAGATCCGCCACAACGTTGAGGACGGCAGCGTGCAGCTCGCCGACCACTACCAGCAGAACACC
CCCATCGGCGACGGCCCCGTGCTGCTGCCCGACAACCACTACCTGAGCCATCAGTCCAAGCTGAGCAAAG
ACCCCAACGAGAAGCGCGATCACATGGTCCTGCTGGAGTTCGTGACCGCCGCCGGGATTACACATGGCAT
GGACGAGCTGTACAAGTAATCTAGATAACTGATCATAATCAGCCATACCACATTTGTAGAGGTTTTACTT
GCTTTAAAAAACCTCCCACACCTCCCCCTGAACCTGAAACATAAAATGAATGCAATTGTTGTTGTTAACT
TGTTTATTGCAGCTTATAATGGTTACAAATAAAGCAATAGCATCACAAATTTCACAAATAAAGCATTTTT
TTCACTGCATTCTAGTTGTGGTTTGTCCAAACTCATCAATGTATCTTAACGCGTAAATTGTAAGCGTTAA
TATTTTGTTAAAATTCGCGTTAAATTTTTGTTAAATCAGCTCATTTTTTAACCAATAGGCCGAAATCGGC
AAAATCCCTTATAAATCAAAAGAATAGACCGAGATAGGGT
[37 nt withheld, positions 1774-1810]
AAAGAACGTGGACTCCAACGTCAAAGG
[49 nt withheld, positions 1838-1886]
T
[91 nt withheld, positions 1888-1978]
G
[124 nt withheld, positions 1980-2103]
CAGGTGGCACTTTTCGGGGAAATGTGCGCGGAACCCCTATTTGTTTATTTTTCTAAATACATTCAAATAT
GTATCCGCTCATGAGACAATAACCCTGATAAATGCTTCAATAATATTGAAAAAGGAAGAGTCCTGAGGCG
GAAAGAACCAGCTGTGGAATGTGTGTCAGTTAGGGTGTGGAAAGTCCCCAGGCTCCCCAGCAGGCAGAAG
TATGCAAAGCATGCATCTCAATTAGTCAGCAACCAGGTGTGGAAAGTCCCCAGGCTCCCCAGCAGGCAGA
AGTATGCAAAGCATGCATCTCAATTAGTCAGCAACCATAGTCCCGCCCCTAACTCCGCCCATCCCGCCCC
TAACTCCGCCCAGTTCCGCCCATTCTCCGCCCCATGGCTGACTAATTTTTTTTATTTATGCAGAGGCCGA
GGCCGCCTCGGCCTCTGAGCTATTCCAGAAGTAGTGAGGAGGCTTTTTTGGAGGCCTAGGCTTTTGCAAA
GATCGATCAAGAGACAGGATGAGGATCGTTTCGCATGATTGAACAAGATGGATTGCACGCAGGTTCTCCG
GCCGCTTGGGTGGAGAGGCTATTCGGCTATGACTGGGCACAACAGACAATCGGCTGCTCTGATGCCGCCG
TGTTCCGGCTGTCAGCGCAGGGGCGCCCGGTTCTTTTTGTCAAGACCGACCTGTCCGGTGCCCTGAATGA
ACTGCAAGACGAGGCAGCGCGGCTATCGTGGCTGGCCACGACGGGCGTTCCTTGCGCAGCTGTGCTCGAC
GTTGTCACTGAAGCGGGAAGGGACTGGCTGCTATTGGGCGAAGTGCCGGGGCAGGATCTCCTGTCATCTC
ACCTTGCTCCTGCCGAGAAAGTATCCATCATGGCTGATGCAATGCGGCGGCTGCATACGCTTGATCCGGC
TACCTGCCCATTCGACCACCAAGCGAAACATCGCATCGAGCGAGCACGTACTCGGATGGAAGCCGGTCTT
GTCGATCAGGATGATCTGGACGAAGAGCATCAGGGGCTCGCGCCAGCCGAACTGTTCGCCAGGCTCAAGG
CGAGCATGCCCGACGGCGAGGATCTCGTCGTGACCCATGGCGATGCCTGCTTGCCGAATATCATGGTGGA
AAATGGCCGCTTTTCTGGATTCATCGACTGTGGCCGGCTGGGTGTGGCGGACCGCTATCAGGACATAGCG
TTGGCTACCCGTGATATTGCTGAAGAGCTTGGCGGCGAATGGGCTGACCGCTTCCTCGTGCTTTACGGTA
TCGCCGCTCCCGATTCGCAGCGCATCGCCTTCTATCGCCTTCTTGACGAGTTCTTCTGAGCGGGACTCTG
GGGTTCGAAATGACCGACCAAGCGACGCCCAACCTGCCATCACGAGATTTCGATTCCACCGCCGCCTTCT
ATGAAAGGTTGGGCTTCGGAATCGTTTTCCGGGACGCCGGCTGGATGATCCTCCAGCGCGGGGATCTCAT
GCTGGAGTTCTTCGCCCACCCTAGGGGGAGGCTAACTGAAACACGGAAGGAGACAATACCGGAAGGAACC
CGCGCTATGACGGCAATAAAAAGACAGAATAAAACGCACGGTGTTGGGTCGTTGGATCCCTCGAGGGGGG
GCCCGGTACCCAGCTTTTGTTCCCTTTAGTGAGGGTTAATTGCGCGCTTGGCGTAATCATGGTCATAGCT
GTTTCCTGTGTGAAATTGTTATCCGCTCACAATTCCACACAACATACGAGCCGGAAGCATAAAGTGTAAA
GCCTGGGGTGCCTAATGAGTGAGCTAACTCACATTAATTGCGTTGCGCTCACTGCCCGCTTTCCAGTCGG
GAAACCTGTCGTGCCAGCTGCATTAATGAATCGGCCAACGCGCGGGGAGAGGCGGTTTGCGTATTGGGCG
CTCTTCCGCTTCCTCGCTCACTGACTCGCTGCGCTCGGTCGTTCGGCTGCGGCGAGCGGTATCAGCTCAC
TCAAAGGCGGTAATACGGTTATCCACAGAATCAGGGGATAACGCAGGAAAGAACATGTGAGCAAAAGGCC
AGCAAAAGGCCAGGAACCGTAAAAAGGCCGCGTTGCTGGCGTTTTTCCATAGGCTCCGCCCCCCTGACGA
GCATCACAAAAATCGACGCTCAAGTCAGAGGTGGCGAAACCCGACAGGACTATAAAGATACCAGGCGTTT
CCCCCTGGAAGCTCCCTCGTGCGCTCTCCTGTTCCGACCCTGCCGCTTACCGGATACCTGTCCGCCTTTC
TCCCTTCGGGAAGCGTGGCGCTTTCTCATAGCTCACGCTGTAGGTATCTCAGTTCGGTGTAGGTCGTTCG
CTCCAAGCTGGGCTGTGTGCACGAACCCCCCGTTCAGCCCGACCGCTGCGCCTTATCCGGTAACTATCGT
CTTGAGTCCAACCCGGTAAGACACGACTTATCGCCACTGGCAGCAGCCACTGGTAACAGGATTAGCAGAG
CGAGGTATGTAGGCGGTGCTACAGAGTTCTTGAAGTGGTGGCCTAACTACGGCTACACTAGAAGGACAGT
ATTTGGTATCTGCGCTCTGCTGAAGCCAGTTACCTTCGGAAAAAGAGTTGGTAGCTCTTGATCCGGCAAA
CAAACCACCGCTGGTAGCGGTGGTTTTTTTGTTTGCAAGCAGCAGATTACGCGCAGAAAAAAAGGATCTC
AAGAAGATCCTTTGATCTTTTCTACGGGGTCTGACGCTCAGTGGAACGAAAACTCACGTTAAGGGATTTT
GGTCATGAGATTATCAAAAAGGATCTTCACCTAGATCCTTTTAAATTAAAAATGAAGTTTTAAATCAATC
TAAAGTATATATGAGTAAACTTGGTCTGACAGTTACCAATGCTTAATCAGTGAGGCACCTATCTCAGCGA
TCTGTCTATTTCGTTCATCCATAGTTGCCTGACTCCCCGTCGTGTAGATAACTACGATACGGGAGGGCTT
ACCATCTGGCCCCAGTGCTGCAATGATACCGCGAGACCCACGCTCACCGGCTCCAGATTTATCAGCAATA
AACCAGCCAGCCGGAAGGGCCGAGCGCAGAAGTGGTCCTGCAACTTTATCCGCCTCCATCCAGTCTATTA
ATTGTTGCCGGGAAGCTAGAGTAAGTAGTTCGCCAGTTAATAGTTTGCGCAACGTTGTTGCCATTGCTAC
AGGCATCGTGGTGTCACGCTCGTCGTTTGGTATGGCTTCATTCAGCTCCGGTTCCCAACGATCAAGGCGA
GTTACATGATCCCCCATGTTGTGCAAAAAAGCGGTTAGCTCCTTCGGTCCTCCGATCGTTGTCAGAAGTA
AGTTGGCCGCAGTGTTATCACTCATGGTTATGGCAGCACTGCATAATTCTCTTACTGTCATGCCATCCGT
AAGATGCTTTTCTGTGACTGGTGAGTACTCAACCAAGTCATTCTGAGAATAGTGTATGCGGCGACCGAGT
TGCTCTTGCCCGGCGTCAATACGGGATAATACCGCGCCACATAGCAGAACTTTAAAAGTGCTCATCATTG
GAAAACGTTCTTCGGGGCGAAAACTCTCAAGGATCTTACCGCTGTTGAGATCCAGTTCGATGTAACCCAC
TCGTGCACCCAACTGATCTTCAGCATCTTTTACTTTCACCAGCGTTTCTGGGTGAGCAAAAACAGGAAGG
CAAAATGCCGCAAAAAAGGGAATAAGGGCGACACGGAAATGTTGAATACTCATACTCTTCCTTTTTCAAT
ATTATTGAAGCATTTATCAGGGTTATTGTCTCATGAGCGGATACATATTTGAATGTATTTAGAAAAATAA
ACAAATAGGGGTTCCGCGCACATTTCCCCGAAAAGTGCCAC
Features (pLannotate 1.2.2; 21 found; start..end, strand, type, name):
      4..432     +  rep_origin     f1 ori (sequence partly withheld): f1 bacteriophage origin of replication; arrow indicates direction of (+) strand synthesis
    463..618     -  CDS            lacZα (fragment): LacZα fragment of β-galactosidase; lacZ fragment
    626..644     +  promoter       T7 promoter: promoter for bacteriophage T7 RNA polymerase
    683..1402    +  CDS            mClover3: bright green-yellow fluorescent protein derived from mClover2, with improved photostability (Bajar et al., 2003) mammalian codon-optimized
   1413..1497    +  CDS            large T antigen (fragment): large T antigen from SV40 (simian virus 40)
   1520..1641    +  polyA_signal   SV40 poly(A) signal: SV40 polyadenylation signal
   1675..2103    -  rep_origin     f1 ori (sequence partly withheld): f1 bacteriophage origin of replication; arrow indicates direction of (+) strand synthesis
   2130..2234    +  promoter       AmpR promoter: bla
   2236..2593    +  promoter       SV40 promoter: SV40 enhancer and early promoter
   2628..3422    +  CDS            NeoR/KanR: aminoglycoside phosphotransferase from Tn5; aph(3')-II (or nptII); confers resistance to neomycin, kanamycin, and G418 (Geneticin®)
   3443..3595    +  CDS            ble (fragment): BLE_KLEPN - Experimental evidence at protein level: Swiss-Prot protein existence level 1. Binding protein with a strong affinity to the bleomycin family of antibiotics. Binds to CL990; an antimitotic-antibiotic compound. From Klebsiella pneumoniae.
   3654..3696    +  polyA_signal   HSV TK poly(A) signal (fragment): herpes simplex virus thymidine kinase polyadenylation signal (Cole and Stacy, 1985)
   3702..3723    +  misc_feature   MCS (fragment): pBluescript multiple cloning site
   3736..3754    -  promoter       T3 promoter: promoter for bacteriophage T3 RNA polymerase
   3799..3815    -  protein_bind   lac operator: The lac repressor binds to the lac operator to inhibit transcription in E. coli. This inhibition can be relieved by adding lactose or isopropyl-β-D-thiogalactopyranoside (IPTG). lac repressor encoded by lacI
   3823..3853    -  promoter       lac promoter: promoter for the E. coli lac operon
   3868..3889    -  protein_bind   CAP binding site: CAP binding activates transcription in the presence of cAMP. E. coli catabolite activator protein
   3902..3994    -  CDS            lacI (fragment): lac repressor; lacI; The lac repressor binds to the lac operator to inhibit transcription in E. coli. This inhibition can be relieved by adding lactose or isopropyl-β-D-thiogalactopyranoside (IPTG).
   4177..4765    -  rep_origin     ori: high-copy-number ColE1/pMB1/pBR322/pUC origin of replication
   4936..5796    -  CDS            AmpR: β-lactamase; bla; confers resistance to ampicillin, carbenicillin, and related antibiotics
   5797..5901    -  promoter       AmpR promoter: bla
