[The description below was written by a language model from this plasmid's Addgene catalogue record and pLannotate feature annotations shown in this document.]
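Description:
pMK277 (mClover-NeoR) is a 5.9 kb cassette plasmid built on pBluescript KS(-). It serves as a source of a tagging module for making CRISPR/Cas9 homology donors that fuse the green-yellow fluorescent protein mClover to the C-terminus of an endogenous protein. It is propagated in E. coli as a high-copy plasmid through the ColE1/pUC-type origin and selected with ampicillin through the β-lactamase gene. The backbone also contributes an f1 origin, the lac promoter/operator and lacZα remnants, and T7 and T3 promoters flanking the cloning region.

The roughly 2.9 kb mClover-Neo insert sits between two retained BamHI sites, so it can be excised as a unit. It begins with a fluorescent protein coding sequence that has no annotated promoter of its own, as expected for a tag meant to be expressed from the targeted locus after in-frame integration. The annotation software calls this ORF mClover3, whereas the catalogue record describes it simply as mClover. An SV40 polyadenylation signal follows it. Downstream is an independent selection unit in which the SV40 enhancer/early promoter drives the Tn5 aminoglycoside phosphotransferase (NeoR/KanR), terminated by an HSV TK poly(A) fragment, allowing G418 selection of cells that have integrated the cassette. A second f1 origin, an extra bacterial AmpR promoter and a ble fragment lie around this unit and appear to be carry-over from a parental vector.

No homology arms or guide RNA are present. According to the depositor, the plasmid is used to construct donor vectors by combining the cassette with gene-specific homology sequences. Listed target species include human, mouse, rat and chicken cells.
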