Addgene plasmid #72793: pMK277 (mClover-NeoR)
Purpose: C-terminal tagging with mClover using CRIPSR/Cas9
Depositing lab: Masato Kanemaki. Depositing organization: National Institute of Genetics. Publication: Rapid Protein Depletion in Human Cells by Auxin-Inducible Degron Tagging with Short Homology Donors. Natsume T, Kiyomitsu T, Saga Y, Kanemaki MT. Cell Rep. 2016 Apr 5;15(1):210-8. doi: 10.1016/j.celrep.2016.03.001. Epub 2016 Mar 24. PubMed 27052166.
Backbone
  Vector backbone: pBluescript KS(-)
  Backbone size w/o insert (bp): 3038
  Total vector size (bp): 5924
  Vector type: Mammalian Expression, CRISPR
  Selectable markers: Neomycin (select with G418)
Growth in bacteria
  Bacterial resistance: Ampicillin, 100 μg/mL
  Growth temperature: 37°C
  Growth strain: DH5alpha
  Copy number: High Copy
Gene/Insert
  Gene/Insert name: mClover-Neo
  Species: H. sapiens (human), M. musculus (mouse), R. norvegicus (rat), G. gallus (chicken)
  Insert size (bp): 2886
  Tag / fusion protein: mClover (C terminal on backbone)
  Cloning method: Restriction Enzyme; 5′ cloning site BamHI (not destroyed); 3′ cloning site BamHI (not destroyed)
  Sequencing primers: 5′ GTAAAACGACGGCCAGT; 3′ GGAAACAGCTATGACCATG
Resource information
  A portion of this plasmid was derived from a plasmid made by: mClover is a kind gift from Dr. Michael Lin (Addgene #40259)(Lam et al. Nat. Meth., 2012).
Terms and licenses: Academic/Nonprofit Terms; Industry Terms: Not Available to Industry
Depositor comments: This vector can be used for the construction of donor vectors for tagging with mClover.
How to cite: pMK277 (mClover-NeoR) was a gift from Masato Kanemaki (Addgene plasmid # 72793 ; http://n2t.net/addgene:72793 ; RRID:Addgene_72793)
