>Addgene plasmid #72793 | pMK277 (mClover-NeoR) | addgene partial sequence | sequence record 138178 | M13pUC-Fwd 5'-CCCAGTCACGACGTTGTAAAACG-3'
CGCGCGTAATACGACTCACTATAGGGCGAATTGGAGCTCGGATCCGGTGCAGGCGCCGCTAGCATGGTGA
GCAAGGGCGAGGAGCTGTTCACCGGGGTGGTGCCCATCCTGGTCGAGCTGGACGGCGACGTAAACGGCCA
CAAGTTCAGCGTCCGCGGCGAGGGCGAGGGCGATGCCACCAACGGCAAGCTGACCCTGAAGTTCATCTGC
ACCACCGGCAAGCTGCCCGTGCCCTGGCCCACCCTCGTGACCACCTTCGGCTACGGCGTGGCCTGCTTCA
GCCGCTACCCCGACCACATGAAGCAGCACGACTTCTTCAAGTCCGCCATGCCCGAAGGCTACGTCCAGGA
GCGCACCATCTCTTTCAAGGACGACGGTACCTACAAGACCCGCGCCGAGGTGAAGTTCGAGGGCGACACC
CTGGTGAACCGCATCGAGCTGAAGGGCATCGACTTCAAGGAGGACGGCAACATCCTGGGGCACAAGCTGG
AGTACAACTTCAACAGCCACAACGTCTATATCACGGCCGACAAGCAGAAGAACGGCATCAAGGCTAACTT
CAAGATCCGCCACAACGTTGAGGACGGCAGCGTGCAGCTCGCCGACCACTACCAGCAGAACACCCCCATC
GGCGACGGCCCCGTGCTGCTGCCCGACAACCACTACCTGAGCCATCAGTCCAAGCTGAGCAAAGACCCCA
ACGAGAAGCGCGATCACATGGTCCTGCTGGAGTTCGTGACCGCCGCCGGGATTACACATGGCATGGACGA
GCTGTACAAGTAATCTAGATAACTGATCATAATCAGCCATACCACATTTGTAGAGGTTTTACTTGCTTTA
AAAAACCTCCCACACCTCCCCCTGAACCTGAAACATAAAATGAATGCAATTGTTGTTGTTAACTTGTTTA
TTGCAGCTTATAATGGTTACAAATAAAGCAATAGCAT
