>Addgene plasmid #72793 | pMK277 (mClover-NeoR) | addgene partial sequence | sequence record 138179 | SV40pro-F2 5'-CCCCATGGCTGACTAATTTTT-3'
AGGCCGCCTCGGCCTCTGAGCTATTCCAGAAGTAGTGAGGAGGCTTTTTTGGAGGCCTAGGCTTTTGCAA
AGATCGATCAAGAGACAGGATGAGGATCGTTTCGCATGATTGAACAAGATGGATTGCACGCAGGTTCTCC
GGCCGCTTGGGTGGAGAGGCTATTCGGCTATGACTGGGCACAACAGACAATCGGCTGCTCTGATGCCGCC
GTGTTCCGGCTGTCAGCGCAGGGGCGCCCGGTTCTTTTTGTCAAGACCGACCTGTCCGGTGCCCTGAATG
AACTGCAAGACGAGGCAGCGCGGCTATCGTGGCTGGCCACGACGGGCGTTCCTTGCGCAGCTGTGCTCGA
CGTTGTCACTGAAGCGGGAAGGGACTGGCTGCTATTGGGCGAAGTGCCGGGGCAGGATCTCCTGTCATCT
CACCTTGCTCCTGCCGAGAAAGTATCCATCATGGCTGATGCAATGCGGCGGCTGCATACGCTTGATCCGG
CTACCTGCCCATTCGACCACCAAGCGAAACATCGCATCGAGCGAGCACGTACTCGGATGGAAGCCGGTCT
TGTCGATCAGGATGATCTGGACGAAGAGCATCAGGGGCTCGCGCCAGCCGAACTGTTCGCCAGGCTCAAG
GCGAGCATGCCCGACGGCGAGGATCTCGTCGTGACCCATGGCGATGCCTGCTTGCCGAATATCATGGTGG
AAAATGGCCGCTTTTCTGGATTCATCGACTGTGGCCGGCTGGGTGTGGCGGACCGCTATCAGGACATAGC
GTTGGCTACCCGTGATATTGCTGAAGAGCTTGGCGGCGAATGGGCTGACCGCTTCCTCGTGCTTTACGGT
ATCGCCGCTCCCGATTCGCAGCGCATCGCCTTCTATCGCCTTCTTGACGAGTTCTTCTGAGCGGGACTCT
GGGGTTCGAAATGACCGACCAAGCGACGCCCAACCTGCCATCACGAGATTTCGATTCCACCGCCGCCTTC
TATGAAAGGTTGGGCTTCGGAATCGTTTTCCGGGACGCCGGCTGGATGATCCTCCAGCGCGGGG
